Addgene plasmid #145437: pGBW-m4046591
Purpose: Yeast Expression plasmid for SARS-CoV-2 ORF7b
Depositing lab: Ginkgo Bioworks & Benjie Chen. Depositing organization: Ginkgo Bioworks.
Backbone
  Vector backbone: AmpR; 2u URA3
  Backbone size w/o insert (bp): 4078
  Vector type: Yeast Expression
  Selectable markers: URA3
Growth in bacteria
  Bacterial resistance: Ampicillin, 100 μg/mL
  Growth temperature: 37°C
  Growth strain: DH5alpha
  Copy number: High Copy
Gene/Insert
  Gene/Insert name: SARS-CoV-2 ORF7b
  Species: S. cerevisiae (budding yeast); Severe acute respiratory syndrome coronavirus 2
  Insert size (bp): 125
  Mutation: wt
  Entrez Gene: ORF7b (a.k.a. GU280_gp08)
  Promoter: pTEF1
  Tag / fusion protein: Cleavable thrombin;6xHIS (C terminal on backbone)
  Cloning method: Unknown
Resource information
  A portion of this plasmid was derived from a plasmid made by: GinkgoBioworks
Depositor comments: NCBI Reference Sequence: YP_009725318.1Created by gene synthesis with Not1 site.
How to cite: pGBW-m4046591 was a gift from Ginkgo Bioworks & Benjie Chen (Addgene plasmid # 145437 ; http://n2t.net/addgene:145437 ; RRID:Addgene_145437)
