[The description below was written by a language model from this plasmid's Addgene catalogue record and pLannotate feature annotations shown in this document.]
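Description:
pGBW-m4046591 is a yeast episomal expression plasmid for producing the SARS-CoV-2 accessory protein ORF7b in Saccharomyces cerevisiae. It is an E. coli–yeast shuttle vector. In bacteria it replicates from a ColE1/pUC-type origin and is selected with ampicillin through a β-lactamase gene that the annotation places downstream of a cat promoter. In yeast it is maintained by the 2μ origin, which supports multicopy episomal replication, and selected by URA3 complementation of uracil auxotrophy; URA3 can also be counterselected with 5-FOA. The catalogue lists the plasmid as high copy in bacteria, although the feature table also detects a rop coding sequence next to AmpR, an element normally associated with lower copy number. Short phage T3Te and T7Te terminators flank the bacterial origin, and a tonB terminator lies upstream of the resistance cassette, presumably insulating these modules from read-through transcription.

The expression cassette consists of the constitutive S. cerevisiae TEF1 promoter, the wild-type ORF7b coding sequence, and a CYC1 terminator fragment. The insert was made by gene synthesis, and listing budding yeast alongside the virus as species may reflect the expression host or codon usage, though the record does not say so explicitly. The catalogue describes a C-terminal thrombin-cleavable 6xHis tag supplied by the backbone. The feature table does not annotate it separately, but there is an unannotated gap between the ORF7b coding sequence and the terminator where it could lie. Such a tag would allow metal-affinity purification or detection, with optional removal by thrombin. The stated purpose is simply yeast expression of ORF7b; no further application is recorded.
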