Features (pLannotate 1.2.2; 13 found; start..end, strand, type, name):
     10..417     +  promoter       TEF1 promoter: S. cerevisiae TEF1; promoter for EF-1α
    431..559     +  CDS            NS7B_SARS2: Experimental evidence at protein level: Swiss-Prot protein existence level 1. From Severe acute respiratory syndrome coronavirus 2 (2019-nCoV) (SARS-CoV-2).
    624..796     +  terminator     CYC1 terminator (fragment): S. cerevisiae CYC1; transcription terminator for CYC1
    832..1008    +  promoter       URA3 promoter (fragment): S. cerevisiae URA3
   1009..1812    +  CDS            URA3: orotidine-5'-phosphate decarboxylase, required for uracil biosynthesis; S. cerevisiae URA3; yeast auxotrophic marker, counterselectable with 5-fluoroorotic acid (5-FOA)
   1895..2877    -  rep_origin     2μ ori: yeast 2μ plasmid origin of replication
   2955..2984    +  terminator     T3Te terminator: phage T3 early transcription terminator
   3006..3593    +  rep_origin     ori: high-copy-number ColE1/pMB1/pBR322/pUC origin of replication
   3605..3632    -  terminator     T7Te terminator: phage T7 early transcription terminator
   3656..3847    -  CDS            rop: Rop protein, which maintains plasmids at low copy number; rop
   3848..4708    -  CDS            AmpR: β-lactamase; bla; confers resistance to ampicillin, carbenicillin, and related antibiotics
   4709..4811    -  promoter       cat promoter: promoter of the E. coli cat gene encoding chloramphenicol acetyltransferase
   4812..4843    -  terminator     tonB terminator: bidirectional E. coli tonB-P14 transcription terminator
>Addgene plasmid #145437 | pGBW-m4046591 | depositor full sequence | sequence record 287614 | Full Sequence
GCGGCCGCCCCACACACCATAGCTTCAAAATGTTTCTACTCCTTTTTTACTCTTCCAGATTTTCTCGGAC
TCCGCGCATCGCCGTACCACTTCAAAACACCCAAGCACAGCATACTAAATTTCCCCTCTTTCTTCCTCTA
GGGTGTCGTTAATTACCCGTACTAAAGGTTTGGAAAAGAAAAAAGAGACCGCCTCGTTTCTTTTTCTTCG
TCGAAAAAGGCAATAAAAATTTTTATCACGTTTCTTTTTCTTGAAAATTTTTTTTTTTGATTTTTTTCTC
TTTCGATGACCTCCCATTGATATTTAAGTTAATAAACGGTCTTCAATTTCTCAAGTTTCAGTTTCATTTT
TCTTGTTCTATTACAACTTTTTTTACTTCTTGCTCATTAGAAAGAAAGCATAGCAATCTAATCTAAGTTT
TAATTACAAAATGATTGAACTTTCATTAATTGACTTCTATTTGTGCTTTTTAGCCTTTCTGCTATTCCTT
GTTTTAATTATGCTTATTATCTTTTGGTTCTCACTTGAACTGCAAGATCATAATGAAACTTGTCACGCCC
TCGTGCCGAGAGGTTCTCACCATCATCACCATCATTAAACAGGCCCCTTTTCCTTTGTCGATATCATGTA
ATTAGTTATGTCACGCTTACATTCACGCCCTCCTCCCACATCCGCTCTAACCGAAAAGGAAGGAGTTAGA
CAACCTGAAGTCTAGGTCCCTATTTATTTTTTTTAATAGTTATGTTAGTATTAAGAACGTTATTTATATT
TCAAATTTTTCTTTTTTTTCTGTACAAAGCGGCCGCCGAACCACTAGTGCACTGCAGTACACGGTTTCCT
TGAAATTTTTTTGATTCGGTAATCTCCGAACAGAAGGAAGAACGAAGGAAGGAGCACAGACTTAGATTGG
TATATATACGCATATGTAGTGTTGAAGAAACATGAAATTGCCCAGTATTCTTAACCCAACTGCACAGAAC
AAAAACGTGCAGGAAACGAAGATAAATCATGTCGAAAGCTACATATAAGGAACGTGCTGCTACTCATCCT
AGTCCTGTTGCTGCCAAGCTATTTAATATCATGCACGAAAAGCAAACAAACTTGTGTGCTTCATTGGATG
TTCGTACCACCAAGGAATTACTGGAGTTAGTTGAAGCATTAGGTCCCAAAATTTGTTTACTAAAAACACA
TGTGGATATCTTGACTGATTTTTCCATGGAGGGCACAGTTAAGCCGCTAAAGGCATTATCCGCCAAGTAC
AATTTTTTACTCTTCGAGGACAGAAAATTTGCTGACATTGGTAATACAGTCAAATTGCAGTACTCTGCGG
GTGTATACAGAATAGCAGAATGGGCAGACATTACGAATGCACACGGTGTGGTGGGCCCAGGTATTGTTAG
CGGTTTGAAGCAGGCGGCAGAAGAAGTAACAAAGGAACCTAGAGGCCTTTTGATGTTAGCAGAATTGTCA
TGCAAGGGCTCCCTATCTACTGGAGAATATACTAAGGGTACTGTTGACATTGCGAAGAGCGACAAAGATT
TTGTTATCGGCTTTATTGCTCAAAGAGACATGGGTGGAAGAGATGAAGGTTACGATTGGTTGATTATGAC
ACCCGGTGTGGGTTTAGATGACAAGGGAGATGCATTGGGTCAACAGTATAGAACCGTGGATGATGTGGTT
TCTACAGGATCTGACATTATTATTGTTGGAAGAGGACTATTTGCAAAGGGAAGGGATGCTAAGGTAGAGG
GTGAACGTTACAGAAAAGCAGGCTGGGAAGCATATTTGAGAAGATGCGGCCAGCAAAACTAAAAAACTGT
ATTATAAGTAAATGCATGTATACTAAACTCACAAATTAGAGCTTCAATTTAATTATATCAGTTATTACCC
GAGTAACGAAGCATCTGTGCTTCATTTTGTAGAACAAAAATGCAACGCGAGAGCGCTAATTTTTCAAACA
AAGAATCTGAGCTGCATTTTTACAGAACAGAAATGCAACGCGAAAGCGCTATTTTACCAACGAAGAATCT
GTGCTTCATTTTTGTAAAACAAAAATGCAACGCGAGAGCGCTAATTTTTCAAACAAAGAATCTGAGCTGC
ATTTTTACAGAACAGAAATGCAACGCGAGAGCGCTATTTTACCAACAAAGAATCTATACTTCTTTTTTGT
TCTACAAAAATGCATCCCGAGAGCGCTATTTTTCTAACAAAGCATCTTAGATTACTTTTTTTCTCCTTTG
TGCGCTCTATAATGCAGTCTCTTGATAACTTTTTGCACTGTAGGTCCGTTAAGGTTAGAAGAAGGCTACT
TTGGTGTCTATTTTCTCTTCCATAAAAAAAGCCTGACTCCACTTCCCGCGTTTACTGATTACTAGCGAAG
CTGCGGGTGCATTTTTTCAAGATAAAGGCATCCCCGATTATATTCTATACCGATGTGGATTGCGCATACT
TTGTGAACAGAAAGTGATAGCGTTGATGATTCTTCATTGGTCAGAAAATTATGAACGGTTTCTTCTATTT
TGTCTCTATATACTACGTATAGGAAATGTTTACATTTTCGTATTGTTTTCGATTCACTCTATGAATAGTT
CTTACTACAATTTTTTTGTCTAAAGAGTAATACTAGAGATAAACATAAAAAATGTAGAGGTCGAGTTTAG
ATGCAAGTTCAAGGAGCGAAAGGTGGATGGGTAGGTTATATAGGGATATAGCACAGAGATATATAGCAAA
GAGATACTTTTGAGCAATGTTTGTGGAAGCGGTATTCGCAATATTTTAGTAGCTCGTTACAGTCCGGTGC
GTTTTTGGTTTTTTGAAAGTGCGTCATCAGAGCGCTTTTGGTTTTCAAAAGCGCTCTGAAGTTCCTATAC
TTTCTAGCTAGAGAATAGGAACTTCCCGAGCGGCCGCGTGTTACAAGCTTGACTCCAGCGTAACTGGACT
GCAATCAACTCACTGGCTCACCTTCACGGGTGGGCCTTTCTTCGGTAGAAAATCAAAGGATCTTCTTGAG
ATCCTTTTTTTCTGCGCGTAATCTGCTGCTTGCAAACAAAAAAACCACCGCTACCAGCGGTGGTTTGTTT
GCCGGATCAAGAGCTACCAACTCTTTTTCCGAGGTAACTGGCTTCAGCAGAGCGCAGATACCAAATACTG
TTCTTCTAGTGTAGCCGTAGTTAGGCCACCACTTCAAGAACTCTGTAGCACCGCCTACATACCTCGCTCT
GCTAATCCTGTTACCAGTGGCTGCTGCCAGTGGCGATAAGTCGTGTCTTACCGGGTTGGACTCAAGACGA
TAGTTACCGGATAAGGCGCAGCGGTCGGGCTGAACGGGGGGTTCGTGCACACAGCCCAGCTTGGAGCGAA
CGACCTACACCGAACTGAGATACCTACAGCGTGAGCTATGAGAAAGCGCCACGCTTCCCGAAGGGAGAAA
GGCGGACAGGTATCCGGTAAGCGGCAGGGTCGGAACAGGAGAGCGCACGAGGGAGCTTCCAGGGGTAAAC
GCCTGGTATCTTTATAGTCCTGTCGGGTTTCGCCACCTCTGACTTGAGCATCGATTTTTGTGATGCTCGT
CAGGGGGGCGGAGCCTATGGAAAAACGCCAGCAACGCAGAAAGGCCCACCCGAAGGTGAGCCAGGTGATT
ACATTTGGGCCCTCATCAGAGGTTTTCACCGTCATCACCGAAACGCGCGAGGCAGCTGCGGTAAAGCTCA
TCAGCGTGGTCGTGAAGCGATTCACAGATGTCTGCCTGTTCATCCGCGTCCAGCTCGTTGAGTTTCTCCA
GAAGCGTTAATGTCTGGCTTCTGATAAAGCGGGCCATGTTAAGGGCGGTTTTTTCCTGTTTGGTCACTTA
CCAATGCTTAATCAGTGAGGCACCTATCTCAGCGATCTGTCTATTTCGTTCATCCATAGTTGCCTGACTC
CCCGTCGTGTAGATAACTACGATGCGGGAGGGCTTACCATCTGGCCCCAGTGCTGCAATGATACCGCGAG
ACCCACGCTCACCGGCTCCAGATTTATCAGCAATAAACCAGCCAGCCGGGAGGGCCGAGCGCAGAAGTGA
TCCTGCAACTTTATCCGCCTCCATCCAGTCTATTAATTGTTGCCGGGAAGCTAGAGTAAGTAGTTCGCCA
GTTAATAGTTTGCGCAACGTTGTTGCCATTGCTACAGGCATCGTGGTGTCACGCTCGTCGTTTGGTATGG
CTTCATTCAGCTCCGGTTCCCAACGATCAAGGCGAGTTACATGATCCCCCATGTTGTGCAAAAAAGCGGT
TAGCTCCTTCGGTCCTCCGATCGTTGCCAGAAGTAAGTTGGCCGCAGTGTTATCACTCATGGTTATGGCA
GCACTGCATAATTCTCTTACTGTCATGCCATCCGTGAGATGCTTTTCTGTGACTGGTGAGTACTCAACCA
AGTCATTCTGAGAATAGTGTATGCGGCGACCGAGTTGCTCTTGCCCGGCGTCAATACGGGATAATACCGC
GCCACATAGCAGAACTTTAAAAGTGCTCATCATTGGAAAACGTTCTTCGGGGCGTAAACTCTCAAGGATC
TTACCGCTGTTGAGATCCAGTTCGATGTAACCCACTCGTGCACCCAACTGATCTTCAGCATCTTTTACTT
TCACCAGCGTTTCTGGGTGAGCAAAAACAGGAAGGCAAAATGCCGCAAAAAAGGGAATAAGGGCGACACG
GAAATGTTGAATACTCATTTTAGCTTCCTTAGCTCCTGAAAATCTCGATAACTCAAAAAATACGCCCGGT
AGTGATCTTATTTCATTATGGTGAAAGTTGGAACCTCTTACGTGCCGATCAAGTCAAAAGCCTCCGGTCG
GAGGCTTTTGACTTTCTGCTATGGAGGTCAGGTATGATTTAAATGGTCAGTTAGA
